Addgene plasmid #236909: pFN229K secHiBiT TK-neo Flexi Vector
Depositing lab: Promega Corporation.
Backbone
  Vector backbone: pFN229K secHiBiT TK-neo Flexi Vector
  Vector type: Mammalian Expression
  Selectable markers: Blasticidin
  Tag / fusion protein: secHiBiT (N terminal on backbone)
Growth in bacteria
  Bacterial resistance: Kanamycin, 50 μg/mL
  Growth temperature: 37°C
  Growth strain: DH5alpha
  Copy number: Low Copy
Gene/Insert
  Gene/Insert name: None
  Mutation: None
  Tag / fusion protein: secHiBiT (N terminal on backbone)
How to cite: pFN229K secHiBiT TK-neo Flexi Vector was a gift from Promega Corporation (Addgene plasmid # 236909)
