[The description below was written by a language model from this plasmid's Addgene catalogue record and pLannotate feature annotations shown in this document.]
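Description:
pFN229K secHiBiT TK-neo Flexi Vector is an empty mammalian expression backbone from Promega's Flexi cloning family, designed to place a secretion-directed HiBiT tag at the N terminus of an inserted protein. In the depositor's 4,484 bp sequence, an HSV thymidine kinase promoter, a comparatively weak constitutive promoter suited to modest expression levels, drives a short IL6-derived fragment that fits the position and size of a signal peptide for the "sec" portion of the tag. The small HiBiT peptide itself is not annotated. Downstream lies a barnase gene, a ribonuclease lethal to standard bacterial strains. It acts as a counter-selectable placeholder, so that only clones in which an insert has replaced it survive. A pUC-type multiple cloning site, a T7 terminator fragment and an SV40 polyadenylation region follow.

Propagation relies on a ColE1/pUC-type origin together with a cer site that helps keep plasmids monomeric, although the catalogue lists the plasmid as low copy. A single neo (nptII) gene sits behind tandem SV40 early and EM7 promoters, giving kanamycin resistance in bacteria and neomycin-class (G418) selection in mammalian cells. The catalogue lists blasticidin as the selectable marker, but no blasticidin resistance gene appears in either feature table and the vector name says "neo".

The two sequence records also disagree. The repository's 6,006 nt sequencing result has the same backbone but shows a human SRPK1 coding sequence where the barnase cassette should be, and no IL6 fragment is annotated there, whereas the catalogue states there is no insert. The record does not explain this difference. HiBiT-tagged proteins are typically detected by luminescent complementation with LgBiT, here presumably for secreted or surface-exposed fusions.
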