Features (pLannotate 1.2.2; 17 found; start..end, strand, type, name):
      7..758     +  promoter       HSV TK promoter: herpes simplex virus thymidine kinase promoter
    807..896     +  CDS            IL6 (fragment): IL6_HUMAN - Also known as IFNB2. Experimental evidence at protein level: Swiss-Prot protein existence level 1. Acts as an essential factor in bone homeostasis and on vessels directly or indirectly by induction of VEGF, resulting in increased angiogenesis activity and vascular permeability (PubMed:17075861, PubMed:12794819). Induces, through 'trans-signaling' and synergistically with IL1B and TNF, the production of VEGF (PubMed:12794819). Involved in metabolic controls, is discharged into the bloodstream after muscle contraction increasing lipolysis and improving insulin resistance (PubMed:2082
    982..1317    +  CDS            barnase: ribonuclease from Bacillus amyloliquefaciens The barnase gene is lethal in standard bacterial transformation strains.
   1327..1382    +  misc_feature   MCS: pUC18/19 multiple cloning site
   1389..1438    +  CDS            SET1 (fragment): solubility-enhancement tag derived from T7 phage gene 10B
   1446..1465    +  terminator     T7 terminator (fragment): transcription terminator for bacteriophage T7 RNA polymerase
   1487..1608    -  polyA_signal   SV40 poly(A) signal: SV40 polyadenylation signal
   1631..1699    -  CDS            large T antigen (fragment): large T antigen from SV40 (simian virus 40)
   1704..1736    +  rep_origin     M13 ori (fragment): M13 bacteriophage origin of replication; arrow indicates direction of (+) strand synthesis
   1737..1788    -  misc_feature   bom (fragment): basis of mobility region from pBR322
   1853..2210    +  promoter       SV40 promoter: SV40 enhancer and early promoter
   2225..2272    +  promoter       EM7 promoter: synthetic bacterial promoter&nbsp
   2304..3095    +  CDS            neo: KKA2_KLEPN - Also known as kan, nptII. Experimental evidence at protein level: Swiss-Prot protein existence level 1. Resistance to kanamycin, neomycin, paromomycin, ribostamycin, butirosin and gentamicin B. From Klebsiella pneumoniae.
   3162..3210    +  polyA_signal   poly(A) signal: synthetic polyadenylation signal
   3231..3320    -  CDS            tnpA (fragment): TN5P_ECOLX - Also known as tnp. Experimental evidence at protein level: Swiss-Prot protein existence level 1. Mediates transposition of transposon Tn5 by a 'cut and paste' mechanism. First, the monomeric transposase binds the 19 bp inverted DNA repeats flanking the transposon. Then, dimerization of the DNA- bound transposase creates a synaptic DNA complex. After nicking of the first DNA strand, excision of the transposon proceeds through a series of intermediates. The transposase then mediates the insertion of the transposon at a new site by strand transfer. The activity of the wild- type tran
   3449..4037    -  rep_origin     ori: high-copy-number ColE1/pMB1/pBR322/pUC origin of replication
   4153..4436    +  misc_feature   cer region: ColE1-derived recombination site that helps to maintain plasmids as monomers
>Addgene plasmid #236909 | pFN229K secHiBiT TK-neo Flexi Vector | depositor full sequence | sequence record 470850 | pFN229K secHiBiT TK-neo Flexi Vector sequence 4484 bps
GATCTAAATGAGTCTTCGGACCTCGCGGGGGCCGCTTAAGCGGTGGTTAGGGTTTGTCTGACGCGGGGGG
AGGGGGAAGGAACGAAACACTCTCATTCGGAGGCGGCTCGGGGTTTGGTCTTGGTGGCCACGGGCACGCA
GAAGAGCGCCGCGATCCTCTTAAGCACCCCCCCGCCCTCCGTGGAGGCGGGGGTTTGGTCGGCGGGTGGT
AACTGGCGGGCCGCTGACTCGGGCGGGTCGCGCGCCCCAGAGTGTGACCTTTTCGGTCTGCTCGCAGACC
CCCGGGCGGCGCCGCCGCGGCGGCGACGGGCTCGCTGGGTCCTAGGCTCCATGGGGACCGTATACGTGGA
CAGGCTCTGGAGCATCCGCACGACTGCGGTGATATTACCGGAGACCTTCTGCGGGACGAGCCGGGTCACG
CGGCTGACGCGGAGCGTCCGTTGGGCGACAAACACCAGGACGGGGCACAGGTACACTATCTTGTCACCCG
GAGGCGCGAGGGACTGCAGGAGCTTCAGGGAGTGGCGCAGCTGCTTCATCCCCGTGGCCCGTTGCTCGCG
TTTGCTGGCGGTGTCCCCGGAAGAAATATATTTGCATGTCTTTAGTTCTATGATGACACAAACCCCGCCC
AGCGTCTTGTCATTGGCGAAGTCGAACACGCAGATGCAGTCGGGGCGGCGCGGTCCCAGGTCCACTTCGC
ATATTAAGGTGACGCGTGTGGCCTCGAACACCGAGCGACCCTGCAGCGACCCGCTTAAAAGCTTGGCAAT
CCGGTACTGTTGGTAAAGCCACCGCTAGCGCTCACCATGAACTCCTTCTCCACAAGCGCCTTCGGTCCAG
TTGCCTTCTCCCTGGGCCTGCTCCTGGTGTTGCCTGCTGCCTTCCCTGCCCCAGTGAGCGGCTGGCGGCT
GTTCAAGAAGATTAGCGGGAGCTCCGGTGGCTCGAGCGGTGCGATCGCCATGGAATAAGTAAGGAATCCA
CATGGCACAGGTTATCAACACGTTTGACGGGGTTGCGGATTATCTTCAGACATATCATAAGCTACCTGAT
AATTACATTACAAAATCAGAAGCACAAGCCCTCGGCTGGGTGGCATCAAAAGGGAACCTTGCAGACGTCG
CTCCGGGGAAAAGCATCGGCGGAGACATCTTCTCAAACAGGGAAGGCAAACTCCCGGGCAAAAGCGGACG
AACATGGCGTGAAGCGGATATTAACTATACATCAGGCTTCAGAAATTCAGACCGGATTCTTTACTCAAGC
GACTGGCTGATTTACAAAACAACGGACCATTATCAGACCTTTACAAAAATCAGATAATGTTTAAACGAAT
TCGGGCTCGGTACCCGGGGATCCTCTAGAGTCGACCTGCAGGCATGCAAGCTGATCCGGCTGCTAACAAA
GCCCGAAAGGAAGCTGAGTTGGCTGCTGCCACCGCTGAGCAATAACTAGCATAACCCCTTGGGGCGGCCG
CTTCGAGCAGACATGATAAGATACATTGATGAGTTTGGACAAACCACAACTAGAATGCAGTGAAAAAAAT
GCTTTATTTGTGAAATTTGTGATGCTATTGCTTTATTTGTAACCATTATAAGCTGCAATAAACAAGTTAA
CAACAACAATTGCATTCATTTTATGTTTCAGGTTCAGGGGGAGATGTGGGAGGTTTTTTTAAGCAAGTAA
AACCTCTACAAATGTGGTAAAATCGAATTTTAACAAAATATTAACGCTTACAATTTCCTGATGCGGTATT
TTCTCCTTACGCATCTGTGCGGTATTTCACACCGCATACGCGGATCTGCGCAGCACCATGGCCTGAAATA
ACCTCTGAAAGAGGAACTTGGTTAGGTACCTTCTGAGGCGGAAAGAACCAGCTGTGGAATGTGTGTCAGT
TAGGGTGTGGAAAGTCCCCAGGCTCCCCAGCAGGCAGAAGTATGCAAAGCATGCATCTCAATTAGTCAGC
AACCAGGTGTGGAAAGTCCCCAGGCTCCCCAGCAGGCAGAAGTATGCAAAGCATGCATCTCAATTAGTCA
GCAACCATAGTCCCGCCCCTAACTCCGCCCATCCCGCCCCTAACTCCGCCCAGTTCCGCCCATTCTCCGC
CCCATGGCTGACTAATTTTTTTTATTTATGCAGAGGCCGAGGCCGCCTCGGCCTCTGAGCTATTCCAGAA
GTAGTGAGGAGGCTTTTTTGGAGGCCTAGGCTTTTGCAAAAAGCTTAATTAACTGTTGACAATTAATCAT
CGGCATAGTATATCGGCATAGTATAATACGACAAGGTGAGGAACTAAACCCAGGAGGCAGATCATGATTG
AACAAGATGGATTGCACGCAGGTTCTCCGGCCGCTTGGGTGGAGAGGCTATTCGGCTATGACTGGGCACA
ACAGACAATCGGCTGCTCTGATGCCGCCGTGTTCCGGCTGTCAGCGCAGGGGCGCCCGGTTCTTTTTGTC
AAGACCGACCTGTCCGGTGCCCTGAATGAACTGCAGGACGAGGCAGCGCGGCTATCGTGGCTGGCCACGA
CGGGCGTTCCTTGCGCAGCTGTGCTCGACGTTGTCACTGAAGCGGGAAGGGACTGGCTGCTATTGGGCGA
AGTGCCGGGGCAGGATCTCCTGTCATCTCACCTTGCTCCTGCCGAGAAAGTATCCATCATGGCTGATGCA
ATGCGGCGGCTGCATACGCTTGATCCGGCTACCTGCCCATTCGACCACCAAGCGAAACATCGCATCGAGC
GAGCACGTACTCGGATGGAAGCCGGTCTTGTCGATCAGGATGATCTGGACGAAGAGCATCAGGGGCTCGC
GCCAGCCGAACTGTTCGCCAGGCTCAAGGCGCGCATGCCCGACGGCGAGGATCTCGTCGTGACCCATGGC
GATGCCTGCTTGCCGAATATCATGGTGGAAAATGGCCGCTTTTCTGGATTCATCGACTGTGGCCGGCTGG
GTGTGGCGGACCGCTATCAGGACATAGCGTTGGCTACCCGTGATATTGCTGAAGAGCTTGGCGGCGAATG
GGCTGACCGCTTCCTCGTGCTTTACGGTATCGCCGCTCCCGATTCGCAGCGCATCGCCTTCTATCGCCTT
CTTGACGAGTTCTTCTGAGCGGGACTCTGGGGTTCGAAATGACCGACCAAGCGACGCCCAACCTGCCATC
ACGATGGCCGCAATAAAATATCTTTATTTTCATTACATCTGTGTGTTGGTTTTTTGTGTGAATCGATAGC
GATAAGGATCCTCTTTGCGCTTGCGTTTTCCCTTGTCCAGATAGCCCAGTAGCTGACATTCATCCGGGGT
CAGCACCGTTTCTGCGGACTGGCTTTCTACCCGGTATCAGCTCACTCAAAGGCGGTAATACGGTTATCCA
CAGAATCAGGGGATAACGCAGGAAAGAACATGTGAGCAAAAGGCCAGCAAAAGGCCAGGAACCGTAAAAA
GGCCGCGTTGCTGGCGTTTTTCCATAGGCTCCGCCCCCCTGACGAGCATCACAAAAATCGACGCTCAAGT
CAGAGGTGGCGAAACCCGACAGGACTATAAAGATACCAGGCGTTTCCCCCTGGAAGCTCCCTCGTGCGCT
CTCCTGTTCCGACCCTGCCGCTTACCGGATACCTGTCCGCCTTTCTCCCTTCGGGAAGCGTGGCGCTTTC
TCATAGCTCACGCTGTAGGTATCTCAGTTCGGTGTAGGTCGTTCGCTCCAAGCTGGGCTGTGTGCACGAA
CCCCCCGTTCAGCCCGACCGCTGCGCCTTATCCGGTAACTATCGTCTTGAGTCCAACCCGGTAAGACACG
ACTTATCGCCACTGGCAGCAGCCACTGGTAACAGGATTAGCAGAGCGAGGTATGTAGGCGGTGCTACAGA
GTTCTTGAAGTGGTGGCCTAACTACGGCTACACTAGAAGGACAGTATTTGGTATCTGCGCTCTGCTGAAG
CCAGTTACCTTCGGAAAAAGAGTTGGTAGCTCTTGATCCGGCAAACAAACCACCGCTGGTAGCGGTGGTT
TTTTTGTTTGCAAGCAGCAGATTACGCGCAGAAAAAAAGGATTTCAAGAAGATCCTTTGATCTTTTCTAC
GGGGTCTGACGCTCAGTGGAACGAAAACTCACGTTAAGGGATTTTGGTCATGAGATTATCAAAAAGGATC
TTCACCTAGATCCTTTTATAGTCCGGAAATACAGGAACGCACGCTGGATGGCCCTTCGCTGGGATGGTGA
AACCATGAAAAATGGCAGCTTCAGTGGATTAAGTGGGGGTAATGTGGCCTGTACCCTCTGGTTGCATAGG
TATTCATACGGTTAAAATTTATCAGGCGCGATTGCGGCAGTTTTTCGGGTGGTTTGTTGCCATTTTTACC
TGTCTGCTGCCGTGATCGCGCTGAACGCGTTTTAGCGGTGCGTACAATTAAGGGATTATGGTAAATCCAC
TTACTGTCTGCCCTCGTAGCCATCGAGATAAACCGCAGTACTCCGGCCACGATGCGTCCGGCGTAGAGGA
TCGA
