Features (pLannotate 1.2.2; 16 found; start..end, strand, type, name):
      1..122     -  polyA_signal   SV40 poly(A) signal: SV40 polyadenylation signal
    145..213     -  CDS            large T antigen (fragment): large T antigen from SV40 (simian virus 40)
    218..250     +  rep_origin     M13 ori (fragment): M13 bacteriophage origin of replication; arrow indicates direction of (+) strand synthesis
    251..302     -  misc_feature   bom (fragment): basis of mobility region from pBR322
    367..724     +  promoter       SV40 promoter: SV40 enhancer and early promoter
    739..786     +  promoter       EM7 promoter: synthetic bacterial promoter&nbsp
    818..1609    +  CDS            neo: KKA2_KLEPN - Also known as kan, nptII. Experimental evidence at protein level: Swiss-Prot protein existence level 1. Resistance to kanamycin, neomycin, paromomycin, ribostamycin, butirosin and gentamicin B. From Klebsiella pneumoniae.
   1676..1724    +  polyA_signal   poly(A) signal: synthetic polyadenylation signal
   1745..1834    -  CDS            tnpA (fragment): TN5P_ECOLX - Also known as tnp. Experimental evidence at protein level: Swiss-Prot protein existence level 1. Mediates transposition of transposon Tn5 by a 'cut and paste' mechanism. First, the monomeric transposase binds the 19 bp inverted DNA repeats flanking the transposon. Then, dimerization of the DNA- bound transposase creates a synaptic DNA complex. After nicking of the first DNA strand, excision of the transposon proceeds through a series of intermediates. The transposase then mediates the insertion of the transposon at a new site by strand transfer. The activity of the wild- type tran
   1963..2551    -  rep_origin     ori: high-copy-number ColE1/pMB1/pBR322/pUC origin of replication
   2667..2950    +  misc_feature   cer region: ColE1-derived recombination site that helps to maintain plasmids as monomers
   3005..3756    +  promoter       HSV TK promoter: herpes simplex virus thymidine kinase promoter
   3874..5838    +  CDS            SRPK1: SRPK1_HUMAN - Experimental evidence at protein level: Swiss-Prot protein existence level 1. Serine/arginine-rich protein-specific kinase which specifically phosphorylates its substrates at serine residues located in regions rich in arginine/serine dipeptides, known as RS domains and is involved in the phosphorylation of SR splicing factors and the regulation of splicing. Plays a central role in the regulatory network for splicing, controlling the intranuclear distribution of splicing factors in interphase cells and the reorganization of nuclear speckles during mitosis. Can influence additional
   5847..5902    +  misc_feature   MCS: pUC18/19 multiple cloning site
   5909..5958    +  CDS            SET1 (fragment): solubility-enhancement tag derived from T7 phage gene 10B
   5966..5985    +  terminator     T7 terminator (fragment): transcription terminator for bacteriophage T7 RNA polymerase
>Addgene plasmid #236909 | pFN229K secHiBiT TK-neo Flexi Vector | addgene full sequence | sequence record 474762 | Addgene NGS Result
TAAGATACATTGATGAGTTTGGACAAACCACAACTAGAATGCAGTGAAAAAAATGCTTTATTTGTGAAAT
TTGTGATGCTATTGCTTTATTTGTAACCATTATAAGCTGCAATAAACAAGTTAACAACAACAATTGCATT
CATTTTATGTTTCAGGTTCAGGGGGAGATGTGGGAGGTTTTTTTAAGCAAGTAAAACCTCTACAAATGTG
GTAAAATCGAATTTTAACAAAATATTAACGCTTACAATTTCCTGATGCGGTATTTTCTCCTTACGCATCT
GTGCGGTATTTCACACCGCATACGCGGATCTGCGCAGCACCATGGCCTGAAATAACCTCTGAAAGAGGAA
CTTGGTTAGGTACCTTCTGAGGCGGAAAGAACCAGCTGTGGAATGTGTGTCAGTTAGGGTGTGGAAAGTC
CCCAGGCTCCCCAGCAGGCAGAAGTATGCAAAGCATGCATCTCAATTAGTCAGCAACCAGGTGTGGAAAG
TCCCCAGGCTCCCCAGCAGGCAGAAGTATGCAAAGCATGCATCTCAATTAGTCAGCAACCATAGTCCCGC
CCCTAACTCCGCCCATCCCGCCCCTAACTCCGCCCAGTTCCGCCCATTCTCCGCCCCATGGCTGACTAAT
TTTTTTTATTTATGCAGAGGCCGAGGCCGCCTCGGCCTCTGAGCTATTCCAGAAGTAGTGAGGAGGCTTT
TTTGGAGGCCTAGGCTTTTGCAAAAAGCTTAATTAACTGTTGACAATTAATCATCGGCATAGTATATCGG
CATAGTATAATACGACAAGGTGAGGAACTAAACCCAGGAGGCAGATCATGATTGAACAAGATGGATTGCA
CGCAGGTTCTCCGGCCGCTTGGGTGGAGAGGCTATTCGGCTATGACTGGGCACAACAGACAATCGGCTGC
TCTGATGCCGCCGTGTTCCGGCTGTCAGCGCAGGGGCGCCCGGTTCTTTTTGTCAAGACCGACCTGTCCG
GTGCCCTGAATGAACTGCAGGACGAGGCAGCGCGGCTATCGTGGCTGGCCACGACGGGCGTTCCTTGCGC
AGCTGTGCTCGACGTTGTCACTGAAGCGGGAAGGGACTGGCTGCTATTGGGCGAAGTGCCGGGGCAGGAT
CTCCTGTCATCTCACCTTGCTCCTGCCGAGAAAGTATCCATCATGGCTGATGCAATGCGGCGGCTGCATA
CGCTTGATCCGGCTACCTGCCCATTCGACCACCAAGCGAAACATCGCATCGAGCGAGCACGTACTCGGAT
GGAAGCCGGTCTTGTCGATCAGGATGATCTGGACGAAGAGCATCAGGGGCTCGCGCCAGCCGAACTGTTC
GCCAGGCTCAAGGCGCGCATGCCCGACGGCGAGGATCTCGTCGTGACCCATGGCGATGCCTGCTTGCCGA
ATATCATGGTGGAAAATGGCCGCTTTTCTGGATTCATCGACTGTGGCCGGCTGGGTGTGGCGGACCGCTA
TCAGGACATAGCGTTGGCTACCCGTGATATTGCTGAAGAGCTTGGCGGCGAATGGGCTGACCGCTTCCTC
GTGCTTTACGGTATCGCCGCTCCCGATTCGCAGCGCATCGCCTTCTATCGCCTTCTTGACGAGTTCTTCT
GAGCGGGACTCTGGGGTTCGAAATGACCGACCAAGCGACGCCCAACCTGCCATCACGATGGCCGCAATAA
AATATCTTTATTTTCATTACATCTGTGTGTTGGTTTTTTGTGTGAATCGATAGCGATAAGGATCCTCTTT
GCGCTTGCGTTTTCCCTTGTCCAGATAGCCCAGTAGCTGACATTCATCCGGGGTCAGCACCGTTTCTGCG
GACTGGCTTTCTACCCGGTATCAGCTCACTCAAAGGCGGTAATACGGTTATCCACAGAATCAGGGGATAA
CGCAGGAAAGAACATGTGAGCAAAAGGCCAGCAAAAGGCCAGGAACCGTAAAAAGGCCGCGTTGCTGGCG
TTTTTCCATAGGCTCCGCCCCCCTGACGAGCATCACAAAAATCGACGCTCAAGTCAGAGGTGGCGAAACC
CGACAGGACTATAAAGATACCAGGCGTTTCCCCCTGGAAGCTCCCTCGTGCGCTCTCCTGTTCCGACCCT
GCCGCTTACCGGATACCTGTCCGCCTTTCTCCCTTCGGGAAGCGTGGCGCTTTCTCATAGCTCACGCTGT
AGGTATCTCAGTTCGGTGTAGGTCGTTCGCTCCAAGCTGGGCTGTGTGCACGAACCCCCCGTTCAGCCCG
ACCGCTGCGCCTTATCCGGTAACTATCGTCTTGAGTCCAACCCGGTAAGACACGACTTATCGCCACTGGC
AGCAGCCACTGGTAACAGGATTAGCAGAGCGAGGTATGTAGGCGGTGCTACAGAGTTCTTGAAGTGGTGG
CCTAACTACGGCTACACTAGAAGGACAGTATTTGGTATCTGCGCTCTGCTGAAGCCAGTTACCTTCGGAA
AAAGAGTTGGTAGCTCTTGATCCGGCAAACAAACCACCGCTGGTAGCGGTGGTTTTTTTGTTTGCAAGCA
GCAGATTACGCGCAGAAAAAAAGGATTTCAAGAAGATCCTTTGATCTTTTCTACGGGGTCTGACGCTCAG
TGGAACGAAAACTCACGTTAAGGGATTTTGGTCATGAGATTATCAAAAAGGATCTTCACCTAGATCCTTT
TATAGTCCGGAAATACAGGAACGCACGCTGGATGGCCCTTCGCTGGGATGGTGAAACCATGAAAAATGGC
AGCTTCAGTGGATTAAGTGGGGGTAATGTGGCCTGTACCCTCTGGTTGCATAGGTATTCATACGGTTAAA
ATTTATCAGGCGCGATTGCGGCAGTTTTTCGGGTGGTTTGTTGCCATTTTTACCTGTCTGCTGCCGTGAT
CGCGCTGAACGCGTTTTAGCGGTGCGTACAATTAAGGGATTATGGTAAATCCACTTACTGTCTGCCCTCG
TAGCCATCGAGATAAACCGCAGTACTCCGGCCACGATGCGTCCGGCGTAGAGGATCGAGATCTAAATGAG
TCTTCGGACCTCGCGGGGGCCGCTTAAGCGGTGGTTAGGGTTTGTCTGACGCGGGGGGAGGGGGAAGGAA
CGAAACACTCTCATTCGGAGGCGGCTCGGGGTTTGGTCTTGGTGGCCACGGGCACGCAGAAGAGCGCCGC
GATCCTCTTAAGCACCCCCCCGCCCTCCGTGGAGGCGGGGGTTTGGTCGGCGGGTGGTAACTGGCGGGCC
GCTGACTCGGGCGGGTCGCGCGCCCCAGAGTGTGACCTTTTCGGTCTGCTCGCAGACCCCCGGGCGGCGC
CGCCGCGGCGGCGACGGGCTCGCTGGGTCCTAGGCTCCATGGGGACCGTATACGTGGACAGGCTCTGGAG
CATCCGCACGACTGCGGTGATATTACCGGAGACCTTCTGCGGGACGAGCCGGGTCACGCGGCTGACGCGG
AGCGTCCGTTGGGCGACAAACACCAGGACGGGGCACAGGTACACTATCTTGTCACCCGGAGGCGCGAGGG
ACTGCAGGAGCTTCAGGGAGTGGCGCAGCTGCTTCATCCCCGTGGCCCGTTGCTCGCGTTTGCTGGCGGT
GTCCCCGGAAGAAATATATTTGCATGTCTTTAGTTCTATGATGACACAAACCCCGCCCAGCGTCTTGTCA
TTGGCGAAGTCGAACACGCAGATGCAGTCGGGGCGGCGCGGTCCCAGGTCCACTTCGCATATTAAGGTGA
CGCGTGTGGCCTCGAACACCGAGCGACCCTGCAGCGACCCGCTTAAAAGCTTGGCAATCCGGTACTGTTG
GTAAAGCCACCGCTAGCGCTCACCATGGTGAGCGGCTGGCGGCTGTTCAAGAAGATTAGCGGGAGCTCCG
GTGGCTCGAGCGGTGCGATCGCCATGGAGCGGAAAGTGCTTGCGCTCCAGGCCCGAAAGAAAAGGACCAA
GGCCAAGAAGGACAAAGCCCAAAGGAAATCTGAAACTCAGCACCGAGGCTCTGCTCCCCACTCTGAGAGT
GATCTACCAGAGCAGGAAGAGGAGATTCTGGGATCTGATGATGATGAGCAAGAAGATCCTAATGATTATT
GTAAAGGAGGTTATCATCTTGTGAAAATTGGAGATCTATTCAATGGGAGATACCATGTGATCCGAAAGTT
AGGCTGGGGACACTTTTCAACAGTATGGTTATCATGGGATATTCAGGGGAAGAAATTTGTGGCAATGAAA
GTAGTTAAAAGTGCTGAACATTACACTGAAACAGCACTAGATGAAATCCGGTTGCTGAAGTCAGTTCGCA
ATTCAGACCCTAATGATCCAAATAGAGAAATGGTTGTTCAACTACTAGATGACTTTAAAATATCAGGAGT
TAATGGAACACATATCTGCATGGTATTTGAAGTTTTGGGGCATCATCTGCTCAAGTGGATCATCAAATCC
AATTATCAGGGGCTTCCACTGCCTTGTGTCAAAAAAATTATTCAGCAAGTGTTACAGGGTCTTGATTATT
TACATACCAAGTGCCGTATCATCCACACTGACATTAAACCAGAGAACATCTTATTGTCAGTGAATGAGCA
GTACATTCGGAGGCTGGCTGCAGAAGCAACAGAATGGCAGCGATCTGGAGCTCCTCCGCCTTCCGGATCT
GCAGTCAGTACTGCTCCCCAGCCTAAACCAGCTGACAAAATGTCAAAGAATAAGAAGAAGAAATTGAAGA
AGAAGCAGAAGCGCCAGGCAGAATTACTAGAGAAGCGAATGCAGGAAATTGAGGAAATGGAGAAAGAGTC
GGGCCCTGGGCAAAAAAGACCAAACAAGCAAGAAGAATCAGAGAGTCCTGTTGAAAGACCCTTGAAAGAG
AACCCACCTAATAAAATGACCCAAGAAAAACTTGAAGAGTCAAGTACCATTGGCCAGGATCAAACGCTTA
TGGAACGTGATACAGAGGGTGGTGCAGCAGAAATTAATTGCAATGGAGTGATTGAAGTCATTAATTATAC
TCAGAACAGTAATAATGAAACATTGAGACATAAAGAGGATCTACATAATGCTAATGACTGTGATGTCCAA
AATTTGAATCAGGAATCTAGTTTCCTAAGCTCCCAAAATGGAGACAGCAGCACATCTCAAGAAACAGACT
CTTGTACACCTATAACATCTGAGGTGTCAGACACCATGGTGTGCCAGTCTTCCTCAACTGTAGGTCAGTC
ATTCAGTGAACAACACATTAGCCAACTTCAAGAAAGCATTCGGGCAGAGATACCCTGTGAAGATGAACAA
GAGCAAGAACATAACGGACCACTGGACAACAAAGGAAAATCCACGGCTGGAAATTTTCTTGTTAATCCCC
TTGAGCCAAAAAATGCAGAAAAGCTCAAGGTGAAGATTGCTGACCTTGGAAATGCTTGTTGGGTGCACAA
ACATTTCACTGAAGATATTCAAACAAGGCAATATCGTTCCTTGGAAGTTCTAATCGGATCTGGCTATAAT
ACCCCTGCTGACATTTGGAGCACGGCATGCATGGCCTTTGAACTGGCCACAGGTGACTATTTGTTTGAAC
CTCATTCAGGGGAAGAGTACACTCGAGATGAAGATCACATTGCATTGATCATAGAACTTCTGGGGAAGGT
GCCTCGCAAGCTCATTGTGGCAGGAAAATATTCCAAGGAATTTTTCACCAAAAAAGGTGACCTGAAACAT
ATCACGAAGCTGAAACCTTGGGGCCTTTTTGAGGTTCTAGTGGAGAAGTATGAGTGGTCGCAGGAAGAGG
CAGCTGGCTTCACAGATTTCTTACTGCCCATGTTGGAGCTGATCCCTGAGAAGAGAGCCACTGCCGCCGA
GTGTCTCCGGCACCCTTGGCTTAACTCCGTTTAAACGAATTCGGGCTCGGTACCCGGGGATCCTCTAGAG
TCGACCTGCAGGCATGCAAGCTGATCCGGCTGCTAACAAAGCCCGAAAGGAAGCTGAGTTGGCTGCTGCC
ACCGCTGAGCAATAACTAGCATAACCCCTTGGGGCGGCCGCTTCGAGCAGACATGA
